>Addgene plasmid #199463 | pBAD-degFusionRed | addgene full sequence | sequence record 390648 | Addgene NGS Result
GTCCTGCCCGCCACCCTCCGGGCCGTTGCTTCGCAACGTTCAAATCCGCTCCCGGCGGATTTGTCCTACT
CAGGAGAGCGTTCACCGACAAACAACAGATAAAACGAAAGGCCCAGTCTTTCGACTGAGCCTTTCGTTTT
ATTTGATGCCTGGCAGTTCCCTACTCTCGCATGGGGAGACCCCACACTACCATCGGCGCTACGGCGTTTC
ACTTCTGAGTTCGGCATGGGGTCAGGTGGGACCACCGCGCTACTGCCGCCAGGCAAATTCTGTTTTATCA
GACCGCTTCTGCGTTCTGATTTAATCTGTATCAGGCTGAAAATCTTCTCTCATCCACCAAAACAGCCAAG
CTTCGAATTCTTATTTCCCTCCATCGCCTGCCCCCCCTGTTGAGTATCTTGCCACTGCCACTTCGTGCTG
TTCCACATATGTCTCATCGTCAGCTTCCTTGATCCGCTCCAGCCGATGATCGACATTATACACGCCAGGC
ATCTTCAGGTTAGTGGCGGGCTTCTTGCTCCGGTAGGTAGTTCCCAGATTACAGATCAGGTGTCCCCCGC
CCACGTTTTTCAGAGCCATCCAGCACCTTCCCCTCAGTTCTCCGTCTGCTGCGTACATAAGTTCAGTTGA
GGGCACCCACCTCAGGGTTTTCTTCTGCATGACTGGGCCATTGGCAGGGAAGTTCACTCCTCTGACCTTC
ACGTTATAGATCAGGCAGCCATCCTGGAGACTTGTGTCCTGTGTGGCGGTCAGGACGCCTCCATCCTCGT
ATGTGGTCACTCGTTCCCAGGTGAAGCCCTCGGGGAAAGACTGTTTAAAGAAGTCGGGGATGCCAGGGGG
GTGCTTGATAAAAGTGCGGGACCCATACATGAAGCTGGTGGCCAGAATGTCAAATGCGAAGGGCAGTGGC
CCGCCTTCGACCACTTTGATCCTCATAGTCTGTGTCCCCTCGTAAGGCTTCCCTTCGCCCTCGCTTGTGC
ATTTGAAGTGGTGGTTGTTGACGGTTCCCTCCATATACAGTTTCATAGGCATGTTCTCCTTAATCAGCTC
GCTCATAGATCTGCCATGGTGATGGTGATGGTGGCTCCCCATGGTTAATTCCTCCTGTTAGCCCAAAAAA
CGGGTATGGAGAAACAGTAGAGAGTTGCGATAAAAAGCGTCAGGTAGGATCCGCTAATCTTATGGATAAA
AATGCTATGGCATAGCAAAGTGTGACGCCGTGCAAATAATCAATGTGGACTTTTCTGCCGTGATTATAGA
CACTTTTGTTACGCGTTTTTGTCATGGCTTTGGTCCCGCTTTGTTACAGAATGCTTTTAATAAGCGGGGT
TACCGGTTTGGTTAGCGAGAAGAGCCAGTAAAAGACGCAGTGACGGCAATGTCTGATGCAATATGGACAA
TTGGTTTCTTCTCTGAATGGCGGGAGTATGAAAAGTATGGCTGAAGCGCAAAATGATCCCCTGCTGCCGG
GATACTCGTTTAATGCCCATCTGGTGGCGGGTTTAACGCCGATTGAGGCCAACGGTTATCTCGATTTTTT
TATCGACCGACCGCTGGGAATGAAAGGTTATATTCTCAATCTCACCATTCGCGGTCAGGGGGTGGTGAAA
AATCAGGGACGAGAATTTGTTTGCCGACCGGGTGATATTTTGCTGTTCCCGCCAGGAGAGATTCATCACT
ACGGTCGTCATCCGGAGGCTCGCGAATGGTATCACCAGTGGGTTTACTTTCGTCCGCGCGCCTACTGGCA
TGAATGGCTTAACTGGCCGTCAATATTTGCCAATACGGGGTTCTTTCGCCCGGATGAAGCGCACCAGCCG
CATTTCAGCGACCTGTTTGGGCAAATCATTAACGCCGGGCAAGGGGAAGGGCGCTATTCGGAGCTGCTGG
CGATAAATCTGCTTGAGCAATTGTTACTGCGGCGCATGGAAGCGATTAACGAGTCGCTCCATCCACCGAT
GGATAATCGGGTACGCGAGGCTTGTCAGTACATCAGCGATCACCTGGCAGACAGCAATTTTGATATCGCC
AGCGTCGCACAGCATGTTTGCTTGTCGCCGTCGCGTCTGTCACATCTTTTCCGCCAGCAGTTAGGGATTA
GCGTCTTAAGCTGGCGCGAGGACCAACGTATCAGCCAGGCGAAGCTGCTTTTGAGCACCACCCGGATGCC
TATCGCCACCGTCGGTCGCAATGTTGGTTTTGACGATCAACTCTATTTCTCGCGGGTATTTAAAAAATGC
ACCGGGGCCAGCCCGAGCGAGTTCCGTGCCGGTTGTGAAGAAAAAGTGAATGATGTAGCCGTCAAGTTGT
CATAATTGGTAACGAATCAGACAATTGACGGCTTGACGGAGTAGCATAGGGTTTGCAGAATCCCTGCTTC
GTCCATTTGACAGGCACATTATGCATGCCGCTTCGCCTTCGCGCGCGAATTGATCTGCTGCCTCGCGCGT
TTCGGTGATGACGGTGAAAACCTCTGACACATGCAGCTCCCGGAGACGGTCACAGCTTGTCTGTAAGCGG
ATGCCGGGAGCAGACAAGCCCGTCAGGGCGCGTCAGCGGGTGTTGGCGGGTGTCGGGGCGCAGCCATGAC
CCAGTCACGTAGCGATAGCGGAGTGTATACTGGCTTAACTATGCGGCATCAGAGCAGATTGTACTGAGAG
TGCACCATATGCGGTGTGAAATACCGCACAGATGCGTAAGGAGAAAATACCGCATCAGGCGCTCTTCCGC
TTCCTCGCTCACTGACTCGCTGCGCTCGGTCGTTCGGCTGCGGCGAGCGGTATCAGCTCACTCAAAGGCG
GTAATACGGTTATCCACAGAATCAGGGGATAACGCAGGAAAGAACATGTGAGCAAAAGGCCAGCAAAAGG
CCAGGAACCGTAAAAAGGCCGCGTTGCTGGCGTTTTTCCATAGGCTCCGCCCCCCTGACGAGCATCACAA
AAATCGACGCTCAAGTCAGAGGTGGCGAAACCCGACAGGACTATAAAGATACCAGGCGTTTCCCCCTGGA
AGCTCCCTCGTGCGCTCTCCTGTTCCGACCCTGCCGCTTACCGGATACCTGTCCGCCTTTCTCCCTTCGG
GAAGCGTGGCGCTTTCTCATAGCTCACGCTGTAGGTATCTCAGTTCGGTGTAGGTCGTTCGCTCCAAGCT
GGGCTGTGTGCACGAACCCCCCGTTCAGCCCGACCGCTGCGCCTTATCCGGTAACTATCGTCTTGAGTCC
AACCCGGTAAGACACGACTTATCGCCACTGGCAGCAGCCACTGGTAACAGGATTAGCAGAGCGAGGTATG
TAGGCGGTGCTACAGAGTTCTTGAAGTGGTGGCCTAACTACGGCTACACTAGAAGGACAGTATTTGGTAT
CTGCGCTCTGCTGAAGCCAGTTACCTTCGGAAAAAGAGTTGGTAGCTCTTGATCCGGCAAACAAACCACC
GCTGGTAGCGGTGGTTTTTTTGTTTGCAAGCAGCAGATTACGCGCAGAAAAAAAGGATCTCAAGAAGATC
CTTTGATCTTTTCTACGGGGTCTGACGCTCAGTGGAACGAAAACTCACGTTAAGGGATTTTGGTCATGAG
ATTATCAAAAAGGATCTTCACCTAGATCCTTTTAAATTAAAAATGAAGTTTTAAATCAATCTAAAGTATA
TATGAGTAAACTTGGTCTGACAGTTACCAATGCTTAATCAGTGAGGCACCTATCTCAGCGATCTGTCTAT
TTCGTTCATCCATAGTTGCCTGACTCCCCGTCGTGTAGATAACTACGATACGGGAGGGCTTACCATCTGG
CCCCAGTGCTGCAATGATACCGCGAGACCCACGCTCACCGGCTCCAGATTTATCAGCAATAAACCAGCCA
GCCGGAAGGGCCGAGCGCAGAAGTGGTCCTGCAACTTTATCCGCCTCCATCCAGTCTATTAATTGTTGCC
GGGAAGCTAGAGTAAGTAGTTCGCCAGTTAATAGTTTGCGCAACGTTGTTGCCATTGCTACAGGCATCGT
GGTGTCACGCTCGTCGTTTGGTATGGCTTCATTCAGCTCCGGTTCCCAACGATCAAGGCGAGTTACATGA
TCCCCCATGTTGTGCAAAAAAGCGGTTAGCTCCTTCGGTCCTCCGATCGTTGTCAGAAGTAAGTTGGCCG
CAGTGTTATCACTCATGGTTATGGCAGCACTGCATAATTCTCTTACTGTCATGCCATCCGTAAGATGCTT
TTCTGTGACTGGTGAGTACTCAACCAAGTCATTCTGAGAATAGTGTATGCGGCGACCGAGTTGCTCTTGC
CCGGCGTCAACACGGGATAATACCGCGCCACATAGCAGAACTTTAAAAGTGCTCATCATTGGAAAACGTT
CTTCGGGGCGAAAACTCTCAAGGATCTTACCGCTGTTGAGATCCAGTTCGATGTAACCCACTCGTGCACC
CAACTGATCTTCAGCATCTTTTACTTTCACCAGCGTTTCTGGGTGAGCAAAAACAGGAAGGCAAAATGCC
GCAAAAAAGGGAATAAGGGCGACACGGAAATGTTGAATACTCATACTCTTCCTTTTTCAATATTATTGAA
GCATTTATCAGGGTTATTGTCTCATGAGCGGATACATATTTGAATGTATTTAGAAAAATAAACAAAAGAG
TTTGTAGAAACGCAAAAAGGCCATCCGTCAGGATGGCCTTCTGCTTAATTTGATGCCTGGCAGTTTATGG
CGGGC
Features (pLannotate 1.2.2; 12 found; start..end, strand, type, name):
     59..145     -  terminator     rrnB T1 terminator: Escherichia coli rrnB; transcription terminator T1 from the E. coli rrnB gene
    147..262     -  ncRNA          5S rRNA: Accession: RF00001 - 5S ribosomal RNA
    363..1051    -  CDS            rsFusionRed1 (fragment): FusionRed fluorescent protein derivative that shows reversible photoswitching with visible light
   1066..1083    -  CDS            6xHis: 6xHis affinity tag
   1126..1410    -  promoter       araBAD promoter: araBAD; promoter of the L-arabinose operon of E. coli; the araC regulatory gene is transcribed in the opposite direction (Guzman et al., 1995)
   1437..2315    +  CDS            araC: L-arabinose regulatory protein; araC
   2437..2477    +  CDS            rop (fragment): Rop protein, which maintains plasmids at low copy number; rop
   2579..2719    +  misc_feature   bom: basis of mobility region from pBR322
   2905..3493    -  rep_origin     ori: high-copy-number ColE1/pMB1/pBR322/pUC origin of replication
   3664..4524    -  CDS            AmpR: β-lactamase; bla; confers resistance to ampicillin, carbenicillin, and related antibiotics
   4525..4616    -  promoter       AmpR promoter: bla
   4635..4662    -  terminator     rrnB T2 terminator: transcription terminator T2 from the E. coli rrnB gene
