[The description below was written by a language model from this plasmid's Addgene catalogue record and pLannotate feature annotations shown in this document.]
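Description:
pBAD-degFusionRed is a bacterial expression plasmid of about 4.7 kb, built on the pBAD/His-B backbone, for arabinose-inducible production of the synthetic protein degFusionRed in E. coli. It replicates from a high-copy ColE1/pMB1-type origin. The adjacent pBR322 bom region is present, but only a short fragment of rop remains, which is consistent with the high copy number recorded. Selection is by ampicillin, through a β-lactamase gene driven by its own bla promoter.

The expression cassette follows the standard pBAD layout. The araBAD promoter drives the open reading frame, and the divergently transcribed araC gene supplies the regulator that represses the promoter when L-arabinose is absent and activates it when the sugar is added, giving tight and titratable control. The coding region begins with a backbone-encoded N-terminal 6xHis tag for metal-affinity purification, followed by degFusionRed. The automated annotation labels this region as a fragment of rsFusionRed1, a photoswitchable FusionRed derivative, which reflects sequence similarity within the FusionRed family rather than the identity of the insert. Transcription ends at the rrnB terminator region, which comprises the T1 and T2 terminators and the intervening 5S rRNA sequence. The insert was introduced by restriction cloning, but the record does not give the sites used.

According to the record, degFusionRed is a photodegradable optogenetic module whose chromophore forms autocatalytically and which responds to yellow-orange light. The plasmid therefore suits the production and purification of the His-tagged protein for in vitro characterisation, or the study of its light-dependent behaviour in bacteria.
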