Addgene plasmid #199463: pBAD-degFusionRed
Purpose: Arabinose-induced expression of the photodegradable His-tagged protein degFusionRed in E. coli.
Depositing lab: Vladislav Verkhusha. Depositing organization: Albert Einstein College of Medicine. Publication: Photodegradable by Yellow-Orange Light degFusionRed Optogenetic Module with Autocatalytically Formed Chromophore. Chernov KG, Manoilov KY, Oliinyk OS, Shcherbakova DM, Verkhusha VV. Int J Mol Sci. 2023 Mar 30;24(7):6526. doi: 10.3390/ijms24076526. PubMed 37047499.
Backbone
  Vector backbone: pBAD/His-B
  Vector type: Bacterial Expression
Growth in bacteria
  Bacterial resistance: Ampicillin, 100 μg/mL
  Growth temperature: 37°C
  Growth strain: NEB Stable
  Copy number: High Copy
Gene/Insert
  Gene/Insert name: degFusionRed
  Species: Synthetic
  Tag / fusion protein: 6xHis (N terminal on backbone)
  Cloning method: Restriction Enzyme; 5′ cloning site unknown (unknown if destroyed)
Terms and licenses: Academic/Nonprofit Terms; Industry Terms: Not Available to Industry
How to cite: pBAD-degFusionRed was a gift from Vladislav Verkhusha (Addgene plasmid # 199463 ; http://n2t.net/addgene:199463 ; RRID:Addgene_199463)
